Addgene plasmid #230646: AiP1405 - pAAV-AiE2176m-minBG-SYFP2-WPRE3-BGHpA
Purpose: AiE2176m is an enhancer sequence, designed to drive AAV-mediated transgene expression in specific populations of brain cells
Depositing lab: Allen Institute for Brain Science & Bosiljka Tasic. Depositing organization: Allen Institute. Publication: A suite of enhancer AAVs and transgenic mouse lines for genetic access to cortical cell types. Ben-Simon Y, Hooper M, Narayan S, Daigle TL, Dwivedi D, Way SW, Oster A, Stafford DA, Mich JK, Taormina MJ, Martinez RA, Opitz-Araya X, Roth JR, Alexander JR, Allen S, Amster A, Arbuckle J, Ayala A, Baker PM, Bakken TE, Barcelli T, Barta S, Bendrick J, Bertagnolli D, Bielstein C, Bishwakarma P, Bowlus J, Boyer G, Brouner K, Casian B, Casper T, Chakka AB, Chakrabarty R, Chance RK, Chavan S, Clark M, Colbert K, Collman F, Daniel S, Departee M, DiValentin P, Donadio N, Dotson N, Egdorf T, Fliss T, Gabitto M, Garcia J, Gary A, Gasperini M, Gloe J, Goldy J, Gore BB, Graybuck L, Greisman N, Haeseleer F, Halterman C, Haradon Z, Hastings SD, Helback O, Ho W, Hockemeyer D, Huang C, Huff S, Hunker A, Johansen N, Jones D, Juneau Z, Kalmbach B, Kannan M, Khem S, Kussick E, Kutsal R, Larsen R, Lee C, Lee AY, Leibly M, Lenz GH, Li S, Liang E, Lusk N, Madigan Z, Malloy J, Malone J, McCue R, Melchor J, Mollenkopf T, Moosman S, Morin E, Newman D, Ng L, Ngo K, Omstead V, Otto S, Oyama A, Pena N, Pham T, Phillips E, Pom CA, Potekhina L, Ransford S, Ray PL, Rette D, Reynoldson C, Rimorin C, Rocha D, Ruiz A, Sanchez REA, Sawyer L, Sedeno-Cortes A, Sevigny JP, Shapovalova N, Shepard N, Shulga L, Sigler AR, Siverts L, Soliman S, Somasundaram S, Staats B, Stewart K, Szelenyi E, Tieu M, Trader C, Tran A, van Velthoven CTJ, Walker M, Wang Y, Weed N, Wirthlin M, Wood T, Wynalda B, Yao Z, Zhou T, Ariza J, Dee N, Reding M, Ronellenfitch K, Mufti S, Sunkin SM, Smith KA, Esposito L, Waters J, Thyagarajan B, Yao S, Lein ES, Zeng H, Levi BP, Ngai J, Ting JT, Tasic B. Cell. 2025 May 16:S0092-8674(25)00513-6. doi: 10.1016/j.cell.2025.05.002. PubMed 40403729.
Backbone
  Vector backbone: pAAV2
  Vector type: AAV
Growth in bacteria
  Bacterial resistance: Ampicillin, 100 μg/mL
  Growth temperature: 37°C
  Growth strain: NEB Stable
  Copy number: High Copy
Gene/Insert
  Gene/Insert name: SYFP2
  Species: Synthetic
  Promoter: minBG
  Cloning method: Restriction Enzyme; 5′ cloning site MluI (unknown if destroyed); 3′ cloning site SacI (unknown if destroyed)
Terms and licenses: Academic/Nonprofit Terms; Industry Terms: Not Available to Industry
How to cite: AiP1405 - pAAV-AiE2176m-minBG-SYFP2-WPRE3-BGHpA was a gift from Allen Institute for Brain Science & Bosiljka Tasic (Addgene plasmid # 230646 ; http://n2t.net/addgene:230646 ; RRID:Addgene_230646)
