[The description below was written by a language model from this plasmid's Addgene catalogue record and pLannotate feature annotations shown in this document.]
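Description:
AiP1405 - pAAV-AiE2176m-minBG-SYFP2-WPRE3-BGHpA is an adeno-associated virus transfer plasmid built on a pAAV2 backbone, about 4.9 kb in the sequenced record. It is maintained in bacteria through a high-copy ColE1/pUC-type origin and selected with ampicillin via a β-lactamase gene under its own promoter. The backbone also carries an f1 phage origin and small remnants of pBR322 bom and rop sequences. AAV2 inverted terminal repeats flank the expression cassette and supply the cis signals needed for replication and packaging of the intervening DNA into recombinant AAV particles. The right ITR is annotated in full, whereas only short fragments of the left ITR were detected, which may simply reflect the difficulty of sequencing and annotating these structured repeats.

The payload is an enhancer-reporter cassette. According to the catalogue entry, the AiE2176m enhancer sits upstream of a minimal beta-globin promoter (minBG). Neither element is annotated in the feature table, but the unannotated stretch between the left ITR and the reporter is where they would lie. A minimal promoter has little activity by itself, so transcription depends on the enhancer, which is intended to restrict expression to specific populations of brain cells; the record does not say which populations. The driven gene is SYFP2, a fast-maturing monomeric yellow fluorescent protein derived from Aequorea victoria. It is followed by WPRE3, a shortened woodchuck hepatitis virus posttranscriptional element that boosts transcript expression (annotated as two WPRE fragments), and then a bovine growth hormone polyadenylation signal. The construct belongs to a collection of enhancer AAVs for genetic access to cortical cell types, and it serves to label enhancer-defined cells with fluorescence after viral delivery.
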