Features (pLannotate 1.2.2; 14 found; start..end, strand, type, name):
     12..39      +  repeat_region  AAV2 ITR (fragment): inverted terminal repeat of adeno-associated virus serotype 2 inverted
     68..95      +  repeat_region  AAV2 ITR (fragment): inverted terminal repeat of adeno-associated virus serotype 2 inverted
    913..1629    +  CDS            SYFP2: SYFP2 is a basic (constitutively fluorescent) yellow fluorescent protein published in 2006, derived from Aequorea victoria. It is reported to be a very rapidly-maturing monomer with moderate acid sensitivity.
   1669..1826    +  misc_feature   WPRE (fragment): woodchuck hepatitis virus posttranscriptional regulatory element
   1832..1912    +  misc_feature   WPRE (fragment): woodchuck hepatitis virus posttranscriptional regulatory element
   1929..2040    +  polyA_signal   bGH poly(A) signal: bovine growth hormone polyadenylation signal
   2158..2298    +  repeat_region  AAV2 ITR: inverted terminal repeat of adeno-associated virus serotype 2 inverted
   2303..2354    -  misc_feature   bom (fragment): basis of mobility region from pBR322
   2373..2828    +  rep_origin     f1 ori (sequence partly withheld): f1 bacteriophage origin of replication; arrow indicates direction of (+) strand synthesis
   2829..2878    -  misc_feature   bom (fragment): basis of mobility region from pBR322
   2980..3015    -  CDS            rop (fragment): Rop protein, which maintains plasmids at low copy number; rop
   3110..3214    +  promoter       AmpR promoter: bla
   3215..4075    +  CDS            AmpR: β-lactamase; bla; confers resistance to ampicillin, carbenicillin, and related antibiotics
   4246..4834    +  rep_origin     ori: high-copy-number ColE1/pMB1/pBR322/pUC origin of replication
>Addgene plasmid #230646 | AiP1405 - pAAV-AiE2176m-minBG-SYFP2-WPRE3-BGHpA | addgene full sequence | sequence record 470437 | Addgene NGS Result
CCTGCAGGCAGCTGCGCGCTCGCTCGCTCACTGAGGCCGCCCGGGCGTCGGGCGACCTTTGGTCGCCCGG
CCTCAGTGAGCGAGCGAGCGCGCAGAGAGGGAGTGGCCAACTCCATCACTAGGGGTTCCTGCGGCCGCAC
GCGTCCAGAAGTAGCATGGAACGGAAACCAGAAAGGCCCTACTTCGTGGTGTAGCCAGCCCATCACTAGG
TGCACATGCCCACAGGAGGGGAAATAGTGTGCTGGAGAAGGCTGCCCCTTCCCCTGAGCCTCTATTCACT
GTAGCTAGCCCACGGAACCAACCTCATTGCATCAGTCCAGTGCTGATGGCTGGGGAGAGACAGTGGTACC
TGTGTGCCACGGGGAACTAGTCACGATGGAGAGAAGGAGCCTCTGCCCTCCTCAGCAGCATGGCTAAGCC
TGGAGGTCACGTCACTCTGTGGAGTGAGCCAAACAGAGACAGAAACCACATGCTCTCACTTCCACGGGGA
AGTTGAAGAAGTGGCCATCATCATGGGAGGAGAAAATAGAGCAGTGCTTACCAGATACGGGACGGGGGCG
GGGGTCGGGGGGGATGGTTAACAGGTTCAGGGTTCCACTGGACCGGAAGAATGGCTTCTAATTTTGGACC
TGGTAGTGTTAGGGTGTATTAGTTACTCCTGGCTGTGCAGAATCCCCAGCAAGAACAGTCTACGGAAGAA
AGGGTTTATTTTGCCTCATAGTTCCCGGGTACAGTCAGTCTGTCCATCATGGTGCAGAGGCGTGGTGGAA
GGAACTTGAGGAAGCTGGTCGCACTGCCTCCACTGTAAGGAAGGAGCTCGGGCTGGGCATAAAAGTCAGG
GCAGAGCCATCTATTGCTTACATTTGCTTCTGGGATCCAGATCTTTCGAAGCTAGCGCTACCGGTCGCCA
CCATGGTGAGCAAGGGCGAGGAGCTGTTCACCGGGGTGGTGCCCATCCTGGTCGAGCTGGACGGCGACGT
AAACGGCCACAAGTTCAGCGTGTCCGGCGAGGGCGAGGGCGATGCCACCTACGGCAAGCTGACCCTGAAG
CTGATCTGCACCACCGGCAAGCTGCCCGTGCCCTGGCCCACCCTCGTGACCACCCTGGGCTACGGCGTGC
AGTGCTTCGCCCGCTACCCCGACCACATGAAGCAGCACGACTTCTTCAAGTCCGCCATGCCCGAAGGCTA
CGTCCAGGAGCGCACCATCTTCTTCAAGGACGACGGCAACTACAAGACCCGCGCCGAGGTGAAGTTCGAG
GGCGACACCCTGGTGAACCGCATCGAGCTGAAGGGCATCGACTTCAAGGAGGACGGCAACATCCTGGGGC
ACAAGCTGGAGTACAACTACAACAGCCACAACGTCTATATCACCGCCGACAAGCAGAAGAACGGCATCAA
GGCCAACTTCAAGATCCGCCACAACATCGAGGACGGCGGCGTGCAGCTCGCCGACCACTACCAGCAGAAC
ACCCCCATCGGCGACGGCCCCGTGCTGCTGCCCGACAACCACTACCTGAGCTACCAGTCCAAGCTGAGCA
AAGACCCCAACGAGAAGCGCGATCACATGGTCCTGCTGGAGTTCGTGACCGCCGCCGGGATCACTCTCGG
CATGGACGAGCTGTACAAGTAAGTCGACGGCGCGCCGCGGCCGCGAATTCGATATCATAATCAACCTCTG
GATTACAAAATTTGTGAAAGATTGACTGGTATTCTTAACTATGTTGCTCCTTTTACGCTATGTGGATACG
CTGCTTTAATGCCTTTGTATCATGCTATTGCTTCCCGTATGGCTTTCATTTTCTCCTCCTTGTATAAATC
CTGGTTAGTTCTTGCCACGGCGGAACTCATCGCCGCCTGCCTTGCCCGCTGCTGGACAGGGGCTCGGCTG
TTGGGCACTGACAATTCCGTGGCTCGAGAGATCTTCGACTGTGCCTTCTAGTTGCCAGCCATCTGTTGTT
TGCCCCTCCCCCGTGCCTTCCTTGACCCTGGAAGGTGCCACTCCCACTGTCCTTTCCTAATAAAATGAGG
AAATTGCATCGCATTGTCTGAGTAGGTGTCATTCTATTCTGGGGGGTGGGGTGGGGCAGGACAGCAAGGG
GGAGGATTGGGAAGACAATAGCAGGCATGAGATCTCACGTGCGGACCGAGCGGCCGCAGGAACCCCTAGT
GATGGAGTTGGCCACTCCCTCTCTGCGCGCTCGCTCGCTCACTGAGGCCGGGCGACCAAAGGTCGCCCGA
CGCCCGGGCTTTGCCCGGGCGGCCTCAGTGAGCGAGCGAGCGCGCAGCTGCCTGCAGGGGCGCCTGATGC
GGTATTTTCTCCTTACGCATCTGTGCGGTATTTCACACCGCATA
[95 nt withheld, positions 2355-2449]
T
[46 nt withheld, positions 2451-2496]
C
[141 nt withheld, positions 2498-2638]
CCTTTGACGTTGGAGTCCACGTTCTTT
[37 nt withheld, positions 2666-2702]
ACTCTATCTCGGGCTATTCTTTTGATTTATAAGGGATTTTGCCGATTTCGGTCTATTGGTTAAAAAATGA
GCTGATTTAACAAAAATTTAACGCGAATTTTAACAAAATATTAACGTTTACAATTTTATGGTGCACTCTC
AGTACAATCTGCTCTGATGCCGCATAGTTAAGCCAGCCCCGACACCCGCCAACACCCGCTGACGCGCCCT
GACGGGCTTGTCTGCTCCCGGCATCCGCTTACAGACAAGCTGTGACCGTCTCCGGGAGCTGCATGTGTCA
GAGGTTTTCACCGTCATCACCGAAACGCGCGAGACGAAAGGGCCTCGTGATACGCCTATTTTTATAGGTT
AATGTCATGATAATAATGGTTTCTTAGACGTCAGGTGGCACTTTTCGGGGAAATGTGCGCGGAACCCCTA
TTTGTTTATTTTTCTAAATACATTCAAATATGTATCCGCTCATGAGACAATAACCCTGATAAATGCTTCA
ATAATATTGAAAAAGGAAGAGTATGAGTATTCAACATTTCCGTGTCGCCCTTATTCCCTTTTTTGCGGCA
TTTTGCCTTCCTGTTTTTGCTCACCCAGAAACGCTGGTGAAAGTAAAAGATGCTGAAGATCAGTTGGGTG
CACGAGTGGGTTACATCGAACTGGATCTCAACAGCGGTAAGATCCTTGAGAGTTTTCGCCCCGAAGAACG
TTTTCCAATGATGAGCACTTTTAAAGTTCTGCTATGTGGCGCGGTATTATCCCGTATTGACGCCGGGCAA
GAGCAACTCGGTCGCCGCATACACTATTCTCAGAATGACTTGGTTGAGTACTCACCAGTCACAGAAAAGC
ATCTTACGGATGGCATGACAGTAAGAGAATTATGCAGTGCTGCCATAACCATGAGTGATAACACTGCGGC
CAACTTACTTCTGACAACGATCGGAGGACCGAAGGAGCTAACCGCTTTTTTGCACAACATGGGGGATCAT
GTAACTCGCCTTGATCGTTGGGAACCGGAGCTGAATGAAGCCATACCAAACGACGAGCGTGACACCACGA
TGCCTGTAGCAATGGCAACAACGTTGCGCAAACTATTAACTGGCGAACTACTTACTCTAGCTTCCCGGCA
ACAATTAATAGACTGGATGGAGGCGGATAAAGTTGCAGGACCACTTCTGCGCTCGGCCCTTCCGGCTGGC
TGGTTTATTGCTGATAAATCTGGAGCCGGTGAGCGTGGGTCTCGCGGTATCATTGCAGCACTGGGGCCAG
ATGGTAAGCCCTCCCGTATCGTAGTTATCTACACGACGGGGAGTCAGGCAACTATGGATGAACGAAATAG
ACAGATCGCTGAGATAGGTGCCTCACTGATTAAGCATTGGTAACTGTCAGACCAAGTTTACTCATATATA
CTTTAGATTGATTTAAAACTTCATTTTTAATTTAAAAGGATCTAGGTGAAGATCCTTTTTGATAATCTCA
TGACCAAAATCCCTTAACGTGAGTTTTCGTTCCACTGAGCGTCAGACCCCGTAGAAAAGATCAAAGGATC
TTCTTGAGATCCTTTTTTTCTGCGCGTAATCTGCTGCTTGCAAACAAAAAAACCACCGCTACCAGCGGTG
GTTTGTTTGCCGGATCAAGAGCTACCAACTCTTTTTCCGAAGGTAACTGGCTTCAGCAGAGCGCAGATAC
CAAATACTGTTCTTCTAGTGTAGCCGTAGTTAGGCCACCACTTCAAGAACTCTGTAGCACCGCCTACATA
CCTCGCTCTGCTAATCCTGTTACCAGTGGCTGCTGCCAGTGGCGATAAGTCGTGTCTTACCGGGTTGGAC
TCAAGACGATAGTTACCGGATAAGGCGCAGCGGTCGGGCTGAACGGGGGGTTCGTGCACACAGCCCAGCT
TGGAGCGAACGACCTACACCGAACTGAGATACCTACAGCGTGAGCTATGAGAAAGCGCCACGCTTCCCGA
AGGGAGAAAGGCGGACAGGTATCCGGTAAGCGGCAGGGTCGGAACAGGAGAGCGCACGAGGGAGCTTCCA
GGGGGAAACGCCTGGTATCTTTATAGTCCTGTCGGGTTTCGCCACCTCTGACTTGAGCGTCGATTTTTGT
GATGCTCGTCAGGGGGGCGGAGCCTATGGAAAAACGCCAGCAACGCGGCCTTTTTACGGTTCCTGGCCTT
TTGCTGGCCTTTTGCTCACATGT
